>Addgene plasmid #180023 | GB1-PRD(800-868)-strep | addgene full sequence | sequence record 367898 | Addgene NGS Result
TTCTTGAAGACGAAAGGGCCTCGTGATACGCCTATTTTTATAGGTTAATGTCATGATAATAATGGTTTCT
TAGACGTCAGGTGGCACTTTTCGGGGAAATGTGCGCGGAACCCCTATTTGTTTATTTTTCTAAATACATT
CAAATATGTATCCGCTCATGAGACAATAACCCTGATAAATGCTTCAATAATATTGAAAAAGGAAGAGTAT
GAGTATTCAACATTTCCGTGTCGCCCTTATTCCCTTTTTTGCGGCATTTTGCCTTCCTGTTTTTGCTCAC
CCAGAAACGCTGGTGAAAGTAAAAGATGCTGAAGATCAGTTGGGTGCACGAGTGGGTTACATCGAACTGG
ATCTCAACAGCGGTAAGATCCTTGAGAGTTTTCGCCCCGAAGAACGTTTTCCAATGATGAGCACTTTTAA
AGTTCTGCTATGTGGCGCGGTATTATCCCGTGTTGACGCCGGGCAAGAGCAACTCGGTCGCCGCATACAC
TATTCTCAGAATGACTTGGTTGAGTACTCACCAGTCACAGAAAAGCATCTTACGGATGGCATGACAGTAA
GAGAATTATGCAGTGCTGCCATAACCATGAGTGATAACACTGCGGCCAACTTACTTCTGACAACGATCGG
AGGACCGAAGGAGCTAACCGCTTTTTTGCACAACATGGGGGATCATGTAACTCGCCTTGATCGTTGGGAA
CCGGAGCTGAATGAAGCCATACCAAACGACGAGCGTGACACCACGATGCCTGCAGCAATGGCAACAACGT
TGCGCAAACTATTAACTGGCGAACTACTTACTCTAGCTTCCCGGCAACAATTAATAGACTGGATGGAGGC
GGATAAAGTTGCAGGACCACTTCTGCGCTCGGCCCTTCCGGCTGGCTGGTTTATTGCTGATAAATCTGGA
GCCGGTGAGCGTGGGTCTCGCGGTATCATTGCAGCACTGGGGCCAGATGGTAAGCCCTCCCGTATCGTAG
TTATCTACACGACGGGGAGTCAGGCAACTATGGATGAACGAAATAGACAGATCGCTGAGATAGGTGCCTC
ACTGATTAAGCATTGGTAACTGTCAGACCAAGTTTACTCATATATACTTTAGATTGATTTAAAACTTCAT
TTTTAATTTAAAAGGATCTAGGTGAAGATCCTTTTTGATAATCTCATGACCAAAATCCCTTAACGTGAGT
TTTCGTTCCACTGAGCGTCAGACCCCGTAGAAAAGATCAAAGGATCTTCTTGAGATCCTTTTTTTCTGCG
CGTAATCTGCTGCTTGCAAACAAAAAAACCACCGCTACCAGCGGTGGTTTGTTTGCCGGATCAAGAGCTA
CCAACTCTTTTTCCGAAGGTAACTGGCTTCAGCAGAGCGCAGATACCAAATACTGTCCTTCTAGTGTAGC
CGTAGTTAGGCCACCACTTCAAGAACTCTGTAGCACCGCCTACATACCTCGCTCTGCTAATCCTGTTACC
AGTGGCTGCTGCCAGTGGCGATAAGTCGTGTCTTACCGGGTTGGACTCAAGACGATAGTTACCGGATAAG
GCGCAGCGGTCGGGCTGAACGGGGGGTTCGTGCACACAGCCCAGCTTGGAGCGAACGACCTACACCGAAC
TGAGATACCTACAGCGTGAGCTATGAGAAAGCGCCACGCTTCCCGAAGGGAGAAAGGCGGACAGGTATCC
GGTAAGCGGCAGGGTCGGAACAGGAGAGCGCACGAGGGAGCTTCCAGGGGGAAACGCCTGGTATCTTTAT
AGTCCTGTCGGGTTTCGCCACCTCTGACTTGAGCGTCGATTTTTGTGATGCTCGTCAGGGGGGCGGAGCC
TATGGAAAAACGCCAGCAACGCGGCCTTTTTACGGTTCCTGGCCTTTTGCTGGCCTTTTGCTCACATGTT
CTTTCCTGCGTTATCCCCTGATTCTGTGGATAACCGTATTACCGCCTTTGAGTGAGCTGATACCGCTCGC
CGCAGCCGAACGACCGAGCGCAGCGAGTCAGTGAGCGAGGAAGCGGAAGAGCGCCTGATGCGGTATTTTC
TCCTTACGCATCTGTGCGGTATTTCACACCGCAATGGTGCACTCTCAGTACAATCTGCTCTGATGCCGCA
TAGTTAAGCCAGTATACACTCCGCTATCGCTACGTGACTGGGTCATGGCTGCGCCCCGACACCCGCCAAC
ACCCGCTGACGCGCCCTGACGGGCTTGTCTGCTCCCGGCATCCGCTTACAGACAAGCTGTGACCGTCTCC
GGGAGCTGCATGTGTCAGAGGTTTTCACCGTCATCACCGAAACGCGCGAGGCAGCTGCGGTAAAGCTCAT
CAGCGTGGTCGTGAAGCGATTCACAGATGTCTGCCTGTTCATCCGCGTCCAGCTCGTTGAGTTTCTCCAG
AAGCGTTAATGTCTGGCTTCTGATAAAGCGGGCCATGTTAAGGGCGGTTTTTTCCTGTTTGGTCACTGAT
GCCTCCGTGTAAGGGGGATTTCTGTTCATGGGGGTAATGATACCGATGAAACGAGAGAGGATGCTCACGA
TACGGGTTACTGATGATGAACATGCCCGGTTACTGGAACGTTGTGAGGGTAAACAACTGGCGGTATGGAT
GCGGCGGGACCAGAGAAAAATCACTCAGGGTCAATGCCAGCGCTTCGTTAATACAGATGTAGGTGTTCCA
CAGGGTAGCCAGCAGCATCCTGCGATGCAGATCCGGAACATAATGGTGCAGGGCGCTGACTTCCGCGTTT
CCAGACTTTACGAAACACGGAAACCGAAGACCATTCATGTTGTTGCTCAGGTCGCAGACGTTTTGCAGCA
GCAGTCGCTTCACGTTCGCTCGCGTATCGGTGATTCATTCTGCTAACCAGTAAGGCAACCCCGCCAGCCT
AGCCGGGTCCTCAACGACAGGAGCACGATCATGCGCACCCGTGGCCAGGACCCAACGCTGCCCGAGATGC
GCCGCGTGCGGCTGCTGGAGATGGCGGACGCGATGGATATGTTCTGCCAAGGGTTGGTTTGCGCATTCAC
AGTTCTCCGCAAGAATTGATTGGCTCCAATTCTTGGAGTGGTGAATCCGTTAGCGAGGTGCCGCCGGCTT
CCATTCAGGTCGAGGTGGCCCGGCTCCATGCACCGCGACGCAACGCGGGGAGGCAGACAAGGTATAGGGC
GGCGCCTACAATCCATGCCAACCCGTTCCATGTGCTCGCCGAGGCGGCATAAATCGCCGTGACGATCAGC
GGTCCAATGATCGAAGTTAGGCTGGTAAGAGCCGCGAGCGATCCTTGAAGCTGTCCCTGATGGTCGTCAT
CTACCTGCCTGGACAGCATGGCCTGCAACGCGGGCATCCCGATGCCGCCGGAAGCGAGAAGAATCATAAT
GGGGAAGGCCATCCAGCCTCGCGTCGCGAACGCCAGCAAGACGTAGCCCAGCGCGTCGGCCGCCATGCCG
GCGATAATGGCCTGCTTCTCGCCGAAACGTTTGGTGGCGGGACCAGTGACGAAGGCTTGAGCGAGGGCGT
GCAAGATTCCGAATACCGCAAGCGACAGGCCGATCATCGTCGCGCTCCAGCGAAAGCGGTCCTCGCCGAA
AATGACCCAGAGCGCTGCCGGCACCTGTCCTACGAGTTGCATGATAAAGAAGACAGTCATAAGTGCGGCG
ACGATAGTCATGCCCCGCGCCCACCGGAAGGAGCTGACTGGGTTGAAGGCTCTCAAGGGCATCGGTCGAG
ATCCCGGTGCCTAATGAGTGAGCTAACTTACATTAATTGCGTTGCGCTCACTGCCCGCTTTCCAGTCGGG
AAACCTGTCGTGCCAGCTGCATTAATGAATCGGCCAACGCGCGGGGAGAGGCGGTTTGCGTATTGGGCGC
CAGGGTGGTTTTTCTTTTCACCAGTGAGACGGGCAACAGCTGATTGCCCTTCACCGCCTGGCCCTGAGAG
AGTTGCAGCAAGCGGTCCACGCTGGTTTGCCCCAGCAGGCGAAAATCCTGTTTGATGGTGGTTAACGGCG
GGATATAACATGAGCTGTCTTCGGTATCGTCGTATCCCACTACCGAGATATCCGCACCAACGCGCAGCCC
GGACTCGGTAATGGCGCGCATTGCGCCCAGCGCCATCTGATCGTTGGCAACCAGCATCGCAGTGGGAACG
ATGCCCTCATTCAGCATTTGCATGGTTTGTTGAAAACCGGACATGGCACTCCAGTCGCCTTCCCGTTCCG
CTATCGGCTGAATTTGATTGCGAGTGAGATATTTATGCCAGCCAGCCAGACGCAGACGCGCCGAGACAGA
ACTTAATGGGCCCGCTAACAGCGCGATTTGCTGGTGACCCAATGCGACCAGATGCTCCACGCCCAGTCGC
GTACCGTCTTCATGGGAGAAAATAATACTGTTGATGGGTGTCTGGTCAGAGACATCAAGAAATAACGCCG
GAACATTAGTGCAGGCAGCTTCCACAGCAATGGCATCCTGGTCATCCAGCGGATAGTTAATGATCAGCCC
ACTGACGCGTTGCGCGAGAAGATTGTGCACCGCCGCTTTACAGGCTTCGACGCCGCTTCGTTCTACCATC
GACACCACCACGCTGGCACCCAGTTGATCGGCGCGAGATTTAATCGCCGCGACAATTTGCGACGGCGCGT
GCAGGGCCAGACTGGAGGTGGCAACGCCAATCAGCAACGACTGTTTGCCCGCCAGTTGTTGTGCCACGCG
GTTGGGAATGTAATTCAGCTCCGCCATCGCCGCTTCCACTTTTTCCCGCGTTTTCGCAGAAACGTGGCTG
GCCTGGTTCACCACGCGGGAAACGGTCTGATAAGAGACACCGGCATACTCTGCGACATCGTATAACGTTA
CTGGTTTCACATTCACCACCCTGAATTGACTCTCTTCCGGGCGCTATCATGCCATACCGCGAAAGGTTTT
GCGCCATTCGATGGTGTCCGGGATCTCGACGCTCTCCCTTATGCGACTCCTGCATTAGGAAGCAGCCCAG
TAGTAGGTTGAGGCCGTTGAGCACCGCCGCCGCAAGGAATGGTGCATGCAAGGAGATGGCGCCCAACAGT
CCCCCGGCCACGGGGCCTGCCACCATACCCACGCCGAAACAAGCGCTCATGAGCCCGAAGTGGCGAGCCC
GATCTTCCCCATCGGTGATGTCGGCGATATAGGCGCCAGCAACCGCACCTGTGGCGCCGGTGATGCCGGC
CACGATGCGTCCGGCGTAGAGGATCGAGATCTCGATCCCGCGAAATTAATACGACTCACTATAGGGGAAT
TGTGAGCGGATAACAATTCCCCTCTAGAAATAATTTTGTTTAACTTTAAGAAGGAGATATACATATGCAG
TACAAACTGGCGCTGAACGGCAAAACGCTGAAAGGTGAGACCACCACCGAAGCGGTTGATGCGGCGACCG
CCGAAAAGGTGTTCAAACAGTACGCCAACGACAACGGTGTGGATGGCGAATGGACCTACGATGACGCCAC
CAAAACGTTCACCGTGACCGAACTGGTTCCGCGCGGTAGCATTGAAGGCCGCATCCGCGAAAATCTGAAA
GATAGCGGTCTGTTTCTGGAACATCATCACCACCATCACGAAAATCTGTACTTCCAAGGCGGCGGTCCGC
CGTATCCAACCTACCCGGGTTACCCGGGCTACTGCCAGATGCCGATGCCAATGGGCTACAACCCGTACGC
CTACGGCCAGTACAATATGCCGTACCCGCCGGTGTACCATCAGAGTCCGGGCCAAGCCCCATATCCGGGT
CCACAGCAGCCAAGTTACCCGTTTCCGCAGCCGCCGCAGCAGAGTTACTATCCGCAGCAGTGGAGCCATC
CGCAGTTCGAGAAATAAGGATCCGGCTGCTAACAAAGCCCGAAAGGAAGCTGAGTTGGCTGCTGCCACCG
CTGAGCAATAACTAGCATAACCCCTTGGGGCCTCTAAACGGGTCTTGAGGGGTTTTTTGCTGAAAGGAGG
AACTATATCCGGATATCCCGCAAGAGGCCCGGCAGTACCGGCATAACCAAGCCTATGCCTACAGCATCCA
GGGTGACGGTGCCGAGGATGACGATGAGCGCATTGTTAGATTTCATACACGGTGCCTGACTGCGTTAGCA
ATTTAACTGTGATAAACTACCGCATTAAAGCTTATCGATGATAAGCTGTCAAACATGAGAA
Features (pLannotate 1.2.2; 21 found; start..end, strand, type, name):
    104..208     +  promoter       AmpR promoter: bla
    209..1069    +  CDS            AmpR: β-lactamase; bla; confers resistance to ampicillin, carbenicillin, and related antibiotics
   1240..1828    +  rep_origin     ori: high-copy-number ColE1/pMB1/pBR322/pUC origin of replication
   2014..2153    -  misc_feature   bom: basis of mobility region from pBR322
   2255..2446    -  CDS            rop: Rop protein, which maintains plasmids at low copy number; rop
   2463..2843    +  CDS            YPB1_ECOLX: Protein predicted: Swiss-Prot protein existence level 4. From Escherichia coli.
   3085..3709    -  CDS            TcR (fragment): tetracycline efflux protein; tet; confers resistance to tetracycline
   3724..3745    -  protein_bind   CAP binding site: CAP binding activates transcription in the presence of cAMP. E. coli catabolite activator protein
   3758..4840    -  CDS            lacI: lac repressor; lacI; The lac repressor binds to the lac operator to inhibit transcription in E. coli. This inhibition can be relieved by adding lactose or isopropyl-β-D-thiogalactopyranoside (IPTG).
   4841..4918    -  promoter       lacI promoter: lacI
   4926..5205    -  CDS            TcR (fragment): tetracycline efflux protein; tet; confers resistance to tetracycline
   5227..5245    +  promoter       T7 promoter: promoter for bacteriophage T7 RNA polymerase
   5246..5270    +  protein_bind   lac operator: The lac repressor binds to the lac operator to inhibit transcription in E. coli. This inhibition can be relieved by adding lactose or isopropyl-β-D-thiogalactopyranoside (IPTG). lac repressor encoded by lacI
   5285..5307    +  RBS            RBS: efficient ribosome binding site from bacteriophage T7 gene 10 (Olins and Rangwala, 1989)
   5321..5482    +  CDS            spg (fragment): SPG1_STRSG - Experimental evidence at protein level: Swiss-Prot protein existence level 1. Binds to the constant Fc region of IgG with high affinity. From Streptococcus sp. group G.
   5585..5800    +  CDS            PDCD6IP (fragment): PDC6I_HUMAN - Also known as AIP1, ALIX, KIAA1375. Experimental evidence at protein level: Swiss-Prot protein existence level 1. (Microbial infection) Involved in HIV-1 virus budding. Can replace TSG101 it its role of supporting HIV-1 release; this function requires the interaction with CHMP4B. The ESCRT machinery also functions in topologically equivalent membrane fission events, such as enveloped virus budding (HIV-1 and other lentiviruses). From Homo sapiens (Human).
   5800..5824    +  CDS            Twin-Strep-tag (fragment): two Strep-Tag®II moieties connected by a linker for enhanced binding to Strep-Tactin®, an engineered form of streptavidin (Schmidt et al., 2013)
   5835..5884    +  CDS            SET1 (fragment): solubility-enhancement tag derived from T7 phage gene 10B
   5892..5939    +  terminator     T7 terminator: transcription terminator for bacteriophage T7 RNA polymerase
   5962..6066    -  CDS            TcR (fragment): tetracycline efflux protein; tet; confers resistance to tetracycline
   6114..6142    -  promoter       tet promoter: E. coli promoter for tetracycline efflux protein gene
