[The description below was written by a language model from this plasmid's Addgene catalogue record and pLannotate feature annotations shown in this document.]
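Description:
GB1-PRD(800-868)-strep is a bacterial expression plasmid built on the pET-11a backbone, about 6.15 kb in total, for producing a fragment of the human ESCRT-associated protein ALIX (PDCD6IP) in E. coli. It is propagated through a pBR322-type ColE1 origin. The bom mobility region and the rop gene are retained, and rop keeps the plasmid at low copy number, as the catalogue entry states. Selection is by ampicillin through the bla β-lactamase gene under its own promoter. The tetracycline-resistance fragments and tet promoter found by annotation are non-functional remnants of the pBR322 ancestry that flank the expression cassette and lacI.

The roughly 520 bp codon-optimized insert sits downstream of a T7 promoter with an adjacent lac operator and the phage T7 gene 10 ribosome binding site, and it is followed by the T7 terminator. The plasmid-borne lacI gene supplies repressor, so transcription stays low until IPTG is added in a host that provides T7 RNA polymerase. The encoded fusion begins with GB1, the IgG-binding B1 domain of streptococcal protein G, which is commonly used as a solubility and expression enhancer. This is followed by a His6 tag and a TEV protease cleavage site, then ALIX residues 800–868, which the plasmid name assigns to the PRD (presumably the proline-rich domain), and a single C-terminal Strep tag. The automated "Twin-Strep" hit is only a fragment, consistent with a single tag. The short gene 10-derived "SET1" fragment after the tag is most likely residual vector sequence rather than part of the product.

The two affinity tags at opposite ends allow purification of full-length product, and TEV cleavage removes the GB1-His6 portion. The associated publication concerns reversible phase separation of ALIX regulated by tyrosine phosphorylation, which suggests use of the recombinant fragment in biophysical studies.
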