Addgene plasmid #180023: GB1-PRD(800-868)-strep
Purpose: Codon-optimized bacterial expression plasmid. Expresses GB1-His6-TEV-ALIX(800-868)-Strep.
Depositing lab: Lalit Deshmukh. Depositing organization: University of California, San Diego (UCSD). Publication: Reversible phase separation of ESCRT protein ALIX through tyrosine phosphorylation. Elias RD, Zhu Y, Su Q, Ghirlando R, Zhang J, Deshmukh L. Sci Adv. 2023 Jul 14;9(28):eadg3913. doi: 10.1126/sciadv.adg3913. Epub 2023 Jul 14. PubMed 37450591.
Backbone
  Vector backbone: pET-11a
  Backbone size w/o insert (bp): 5632
  Total vector size (bp): 6154
  Vector type: Bacterial Expression
Growth in bacteria
  Bacterial resistance: Ampicillin, 100 μg/mL
  Growth temperature: 37°C
  Growth strain: DH5alpha
  Copy number: Low Copy
Gene/Insert
  Gene/Insert name: GB1-His6-TEV-ALIX(800-868)-Strep (alt names: ALIX; PDCD6IP)
  Species: H. sapiens (human)
  Insert size (bp): 522
  Entrez Gene: PDCD6IP (a.k.a. AIP1, ALIX, DRIP4, HP95, MCPH29)
  Tag / fusion protein: Strep tag (WSHPQFEK) (C terminal on insert); GB1-His6-TEV (N terminal on insert)
Terms and licenses: Academic/Nonprofit Terms; Industry Terms: Not Available to Industry
How to cite: GB1-PRD(800-868)-strep was a gift from Lalit Deshmukh (Addgene plasmid # 180023 ; http://n2t.net/addgene:180023 ; RRID:Addgene_180023)
