>Addgene plasmid #180023 | GB1-PRD(800-868)-strep | depositor partial sequence | sequence record 351018 | Insert
CATATGCAGTACAAACTGGCGCTGAACGGCAAAACGCTGAAAGGTGAGACCACCACCGAAGCGGTTGATG
CGGCGACCGCCGAAAAGGTGTTCAAACAGTACGCCAACGACAACGGTGTGGATGGCGAATGGACCTACGA
TGACGCCACCAAAACGTTCACCGTGACCGAACTGGTTCCGCGCGGTAGCATTGAAGGCCGCATCCGCGAA
AATCTGAAAGATAGCGGTCTGTTTCTGGAACATCATCACCACCATCACGAAAATCTGTACTTCCAAGGCG
GCGGTCCGCCGTATCCAACCTACCCGGGTTACCCGGGCTACTGCCAGATGCCGATGCCAATGGGCTACAA
CCCGTACGCCTACGGCCAGTACAATATGCCGTACCCGCCGGTGTACCATCAGAGTCCGGGCCAAGCCCCA
TATCCGGGTCCACAGCAGCCAAGTTACCCGTTTCCGCAGCCGCCGCAGCAGAGTTACTATCCGCAGCAGT
GGAGCCATCCGCAGTTCGAGAAATAAGGATCC
